Addgene plasmid #131179: pOVC1_TtCarH-CBD_X
Purpose: Expresses TtCarH-CBD (Thermus termophilus) followed by restriction sites
Depositing lab: Harald Janovjak. Depositing organization: Institute of Science and Technology Austria (I.S.T. Austria). Publication: Engineering Strategy and Vector Library for the Rapid Generation of Modular Light-Controlled Protein-Protein Interactions. Tichy AM, Gerrard EJ, Legrand JMD, Hobbs RM, Janovjak H. J Mol Biol. 2019 May 29. pii: S0022-2836(19)30317-1. doi: 10.1016/j.jmb.2019.05.033. PubMed 31150735.
Backbone
  Vector backbone: pcDNA3.1-
  Backbone manufacturer: Invitrogen
  Backbone size w/o insert (bp): 5318
  Vector type: Mammalian Expression
  Selectable markers: Neomycin (select with G418)
Growth in bacteria
  Bacterial resistance: Ampicillin, 100 μg/mL
  Growth temperature: 37°C
  Growth strain: DH5alpha
  Copy number: High Copy
Gene/Insert
  Gene/Insert name: TtCarH-CBD
  Species: T. thermophilus
  Insert size (bp): 669
  Promoter: CMV
  Cloning method: Restriction Enzyme; 5′ cloning site AgeI (not destroyed); 3′ cloning site AgeI (destroyed during cloning)
  Sequencing primers: 5′ CMV_F (CGCAAATGGGCGGTAGGCGTG); 3′ pcDNA_R (CAACAGATGGCTGGCAAC)
Terms and licenses: Academic/Nonprofit Terms; Industry Terms: Not Available to Industry
How to cite: pOVC1_TtCarH-CBD_X was a gift from Harald Janovjak (Addgene plasmid # 131179 ; http://n2t.net/addgene:131179 ; RRID:Addgene_131179)
