[The description below was written by a language model from this plasmid's Addgene catalogue record and pLannotate feature annotations shown in this document.]
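Description:
pOVC1_TtCarH-CBD_X is a mammalian expression plasmid of about 6 kb built on the pcDNA3.1(-) backbone. It belongs to a vector library designed for the rapid assembly of modular, light-controlled protein-protein interactions. It is maintained in E. coli through a high-copy ColE1/pUC-type origin with ampicillin resistance (AmpR under its own bla promoter), and it also carries an f1 origin for single-stranded DNA production. For selection in mammalian cells, an SV40 enhancer/early promoter drives the neomycin phosphotransferase gene, terminated by an SV40 polyadenylation signal, which allows G418 selection of stable transfectants. Several short annotated fragments (a truncated HIV-1 LTR match, ble, lacI, lac promoter/operator, bom) appear to be backbone remnants or sequence-similarity hits rather than functional parts of the design.

The payload is the cobalamin-binding domain (CBD) of CarH from Thermus thermophilus, recorded as a 669 bp insert, of which the feature table recognises a roughly 620 bp carH fragment. CarH is a negative regulator of carotenoid biosynthesis genes. Expression is driven by the CMV immediate early enhancer and promoter and terminated by the bGH polyadenylation signal; a T7 promoter lies just upstream of the coding region. The insert was cloned through AgeI, with the 5′ site retained and the 3′ site destroyed. According to the stated purpose, the domain is followed by restriction sites, and the "_X" in the name suggests a position where a protein of interest can be fused downstream of the domain. The record does not name these downstream sites and lists no epitope tags or reporters. The plasmid therefore serves as a cloning template for building TtCarH-CBD fusions for light-controlled interactions in mammalian cells.
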