Features (pLannotate 1.2.2; 20 found; start..end, strand, type, name):
    120..499     +  enhancer       CMV enhancer: human cytomegalovirus immediate early enhancer
    500..703     +  promoter       CMV promoter: human cytomegalovirus (CMV) immediate early promoter
    699..732     +  LTR            5' LTR (truncated) (fragment): truncated 5' long terminal repeat (LTR) from HIV-1
    748..766     +  promoter       T7 promoter: promoter for bacteriophage T7 RNA polymerase
    795..1412    +  CDS            carH (fragment): CARH_THET8 - Experimental evidence at protein level: Swiss-Prot protein existence level 1. Negative regulator of genes involved in carotenoid biosynthesis. From Thermus thermophilus (strain ATCC 27634 / DSM 579 / HB8).
   1473..1697    +  polyA_signal   bGH poly(A) signal: bovine growth hormone polyadenylation signal
   1701..1722    +  promoter       SV40 promoter (fragment): SV40 enhancer and early promoter
   1743..2171    +  rep_origin     f1 ori (sequence partly withheld): f1 bacteriophage origin of replication; arrow indicates direction of (+) strand synthesis
   2185..2514    +  promoter       SV40 promoter: SV40 enhancer and early promoter
   2581..3372    +  CDS            neo: KKA2_KLEPN - Also known as kan, nptII. Experimental evidence at protein level: Swiss-Prot protein existence level 1. Resistance to kanamycin, neomycin, paromomycin, ribostamycin, butirosin and gentamicin B. From Klebsiella pneumoniae.
   3396..3554    +  CDS            ble (fragment): BLE_KLEPN - Experimental evidence at protein level: Swiss-Prot protein existence level 1. Binding protein with a strong affinity to the bleomycin family of antibiotics. Binds to CL990; an antimitotic-antibiotic compound. From Klebsiella pneumoniae.
   3549..3670    +  polyA_signal   SV40 poly(A) signal: SV40 polyadenylation signal
   3743..3759    -  protein_bind   lac operator: The lac repressor binds to the lac operator to inhibit transcription in E. coli. This inhibition can be relieved by adding lactose or isopropyl-β-D-thiogalactopyranoside (IPTG). lac repressor encoded by lacI
   3767..3797    -  promoter       lac promoter: promoter for the E. coli lac operon
   3812..3833    -  protein_bind   CAP binding site: CAP binding activates transcription in the presence of cAMP. E. coli catabolite activator protein
   3846..3938    -  CDS            lacI (fragment): lac repressor; lacI; The lac repressor binds to the lac operator to inhibit transcription in E. coli. This inhibition can be relieved by adding lactose or isopropyl-β-D-thiogalactopyranoside (IPTG).
   4121..4709    -  rep_origin     ori: high-copy-number ColE1/pMB1/pBR322/pUC origin of replication
   4880..5740    -  CDS            AmpR: β-lactamase; bla; confers resistance to ampicillin, carbenicillin, and related antibiotics
   5741..5845    -  promoter       AmpR promoter: bla
   5904..5956    -  misc_feature   bom (fragment): basis of mobility region from pBR322
>Addgene plasmid #131179 | pOVC1_TtCarH-CBD_X | addgene full sequence | sequence record 256832 | Addgene NGS Result
GTGCGCGAGCAAAATTTAAGCTACAACAAGGCAAGGCTTGACCGACAATTGCATGAAGAATCTGCTTAGG
GTTAGGCGTTTTGCGCTGCTTCGCGATGTACGGGCCAGATATACGCGTTGACATTGATTATTGACTAGTT
ATTAATAGTAATCAATTACGGGGTCATTAGTTCATAGCCCATATATGGAGTTCCGCGTTACATAACTTAC
GGTAAATGGCCCGCCTGGCTGACCGCCCAACGACCCCCGCCCATTGACGTCAATAATGACGTATGTTCCC
ATAGTAACGCCAATAGGGACTTTCCATTGACGTCAATGGGTGGAGTATTTACGGTAAACTGCCCACTTGG
CAGTACATCAAGTGTATCATATGCCAAGTACGCCCCCTATTGACGTCAATGACGGTAAATGGCCCGCCTG
GCATTATGCCCAGTACATGACCTTATGGGACTTTCCTACTTGGCAGTACATCTACGTATTAGTCATCGCT
ATTACCATGGTGATGCGGTTTTGGCAGTACATCAATGGGCGTGGATAGCGGTTTGACTCACGGGGATTTC
CAAGTCTCCACCCCATTGACGTCAATGGGAGTTTGTTTTGGCACCAAAATCAACGGGACTTTCCAAAATG
TCGTAACAACTCCGCCCCATTGACGCAAATGGGCGGTAGGCGTGTACGGTGGGAGGTCTATATAAGCAGA
GCTCTCTGGCTAACTAGAGAACCCACTGCTTACTGGCTTATCGAAATTAATACGACTCACTATAGGGAGA
CCCAAGCTGACCATGGCCACCGGTCCCGAGGACCTCGGCACCGGACTCCTCGAAGCACTCTTGAGAGGAG
ATTTGGCCGGCGCCGAGGCTCTCTTTCGACGGGGGCTTAGGTTTTGGGGACCCGAGGGTATTCTGGAGCA
CCTGCTCCTGCCTGTGCTTCGGGAGGTGGGAGAAGCCTGGCATCGCGGCGAGATCGGTGTGGCCGAGGAG
CATCTGGCATCCACATTTCTGCGCGCGAGACTGCAGGAGCTGCTCGACCTCGCCGGGTTCCCACCTGGCC
CCCCCGTGCTGGTAACCACGCCACCAGGGGAGAGGCACGAGATCGGCGCAATGTTGGCTGCCTATCACCT
GCGAAGGAAGGGCGTGCCAGCGCTGTACTTGGGACCAGACACCCCCCTCCCCGATCTCAGAGCACTTGCG
AGACGGCTCGGAGCCGGAGCGGTGGTTCTGTCAGCTTTGCTTTCCGAGCCTCTCAGGGCGTTGCCAGACG
GCGCACTGAAAGACTTGGCACCTCGGGTGTTCCTGGGAGGACAAGGAGCCGGCCCTGAAGAGGCCCGACG
GCTCGGGGCCGAGTACATGGAAGATCTGAAGGGATTGGCCGAAGCACTGTGGCTTCCAAGAGGACCAGAG
AAAGAAGCAATCCCCGGTGAATTCTCAGGCTCTGGATCCCCCGGGTAAGTTTAAACCGCTGATCAGCCTC
GACTGTGCCTTCTAGTTGCCAGCCATCTGTTGTTTGCCCCTCCCCCGTGCCTTCCTTGACCCTGGAAGGT
GCCACTCCCACTGTCCTTTCCTAATAAAATGAGGAAATTGCATCGCATTGTCTGAGTAGGTGTCATTCTA
TTCTGGGGGGTGGGGTGGGGCAGGACAGCAAGGGGGAGGATTGGGAAGACAATAGCAGGCATGCTGGGGA
TGCGGTGGGCTCTATGGCTTCTGAGGCGGAAAGAACCAGCTGGGGCTCTAGGGGGTATCCCC
[124 nt withheld, positions 1743-1866]
C
[91 nt withheld, positions 1868-1958]
A
[49 nt withheld, positions 1960-2008]
CCTTTGACGTTGGAGTCCACGTTCTTT
[37 nt withheld, positions 2036-2072]
ACCCTATCTCGGTCTATTCTTTTGATTTATAAGGGATTTTGCCGATTTCGGCCTATTGGTTAAAAAATGA
GCTGATTTAACAAAAATTTAACGCGAATTAATTCTGTGGAATGTGTGTCAGTTAGGGTGTGGAAAGTCCC
CAGGCTCCCCAGCAGGCAGAAGTATGCAAAGCATGCATCTCAATTAGTCAGCAACCAGGTGTGGAAAGTC
CCCAGGCTCCCCAGCAGGCAGAAGTATGCAAAGCATGCATCTCAATTAGTCAGCAACCATAGTCCCGCCC
CTAACTCCGCCCATCCCGCCCCTAACTCCGCCCAGTTCCGCCCATTCTCCGCCCCATGGCTGACTAATTT
TTTTTATTTATGCAGAGGCCGAGGCCGCCTCTGCCTCTGAGCTATTCCAGAAGTAGTGAGGAGGCTTTTT
TGGAGGCCTAGGCTTTTGCAAAAAGCTCTCGGGAGCTTGTATATCCATTTTCGGATCTGATCAAGAGACA
GGATGAGGATCGTTTCGCATGATTGAACAAGATGGATTGCACGCAGGTTCTCCGGCCGCTTGGGTGGAGA
GGCTATTCGGCTATGACTGGGCACAACAGACAATCGGCTGCTCTGATGCCGCCGTGTTCCGGCTGTCAGC
GCAGGGGCGCCCGGTTCTTTTTGTCAAGACCGACCTGTCCGGTGCCCTGAATGAACTGCAGGACGAGGCA
GCGCGGCTATCGTGGCTGGCCACGACGGGCGTTCCTTGCGCAGCTGTGCTCGACGTTGTCACTGAAGCGG
GAAGGGACTGGCTGCTATTGGGCGAAGTGCCGGGGCAGGATCTCCTGTCATCTCACCTTGCTCCTGCCGA
GAAAGTATCCATCATGGCTGATGCAATGCGGCGGCTGCATACGCTTGATCCGGCTACCTGCCCATTCGAC
CACCAAGCGAAACATCGCATCGAGCGAGCACGTACTCGGATGGAAGCCGGTCTTGTCGATCAGGATGATC
TGGACGAAGAGCATCAGGGGCTCGCGCCAGCCGAACTGTTCGCCAGGCTCAAGGCGCGCATGCCCGACGG
CGAGGATCTCGTCGTGACCCATGGCGATGCCTGCTTGCCGAATATCATGGTGGAAAATGGCCGCTTTTCT
GGATTCATCGACTGTGGCCGGCTGGGTGTGGCGGACCGCTATCAGGACATAGCGTTGGCTACCCGTGATA
TTGCTGAAGAGCTTGGCGGCGAATGGGCTGACCGCTTCCTCGTGCTTTACGGTATCGCCGCTCCCGATTC
GCAGCGCATCGCCTTCTATCGCCTTCTTGACGAGTTCTTCTGAGCGGGACTCTGGGGTTCGAAATGACCG
ACCAAGCGACGCCCAACCTGCCATCACGAGATTTCGATTCCACCGCCGCCTTCTATGAAAGGTTGGGCTT
CGGAATCGTTTTCCGGGACGCCGGCTGGATGATCCTCCAGCGCGGGGATCTCATGCTGGAGTTCTTCGCC
CACCCCAACTTGTTTATTGCAGCTTATAATGGTTACAAATAAAGCAATAGCATCACAAATTTCACAAATA
AAGCATTTTTTTCACTGCATTCTAGTTGTGGTTTGTCCAAACTCATCAATGTATCTTATCATGTCTGTAT
ACCGTCGACCTCTAGCTAGAGCTTGGCGTAATCATGGTCATAGCTGTTTCCTGTGTGAAATTGTTATCCG
CTCACAATTCCACACAACATACGAGCCGGAAGCATAAAGTGTAAAGCCTGGGGTGCCTAATGAGTGAGCT
AACTCACATTAATTGCGTTGCGCTCACTGCCCGCTTTCCAGTCGGGAAACCTGTCGTGCCAGCTGCATTA
ATGAATCGGCCAACGCGCGGGGAGAGGCGGTTTGCGTATTGGGCGCTCTTCCGCTTCCTCGCTCACTGAC
TCGCTGCGCTCGGTCGTTCGGCTGCGGCGAGCGGTATCAGCTCACTCAAAGGCGGTAATACGGTTATCCA
CAGAATCAGGGGATAACGCAGGAAAGAACATGTGAGCAAAAGGCCAGCAAAAGGCCAGGAACCGTAAAAA
GGCCGCGTTGCTGGCGTTTTTCCATAGGCTCCGCCCCCCTGACGAGCATCACAAAAATCGACGCTCAAGT
CAGAGGTGGCGAAACCCGACAGGACTATAAAGATACCAGGCGTTTCCCCCTGGAAGCTCCCTCGTGCGCT
CTCCTGTTCCGACCCTGCCGCTTACCGGATACCTGTCCGCCTTTCTCCCTTCGGGAAGCGTGGCGCTTTC
TCATAGCTCACGCTGTAGGTATCTCAGTTCGGTGTAGGTCGTTCGCTCCAAGCTGGGCTGTGTGCACGAA
CCCCCCGTTCAGCCCGACCGCTGCGCCTTATCCGGTAACTATCGTCTTGAGTCCAACCCGGTAAGACACG
ACTTATCGCCACTGGCAGCAGCCACTGGTAACAGGATTAGCAGAGCGAGGTATGTAGGCGGTGCTACAGA
GTTCTTGAAGTGGTGGCCTAACTACGGCTACACTAGAAGAACAGTATTTGGTATCTGCGCTCTGCTGAAG
CCAGTTACCTTCGGAAAAAGAGTTGGTAGCTCTTGATCCGGCAAACAAACCACCGCTGGTAGCGGTGGTT
TTTTTGTTTGCAAGCAGCAGATTACGCGCAGAAAAAAAGGATCTCAAGAAGATCCTTTGATCTTTTCTAC
GGGGTCTGACGCTCAGTGGAACGAAAACTCACGTTAAGGGATTTTGGTCATGAGATTATCAAAAAGGATC
TTCACCTAGATCCTTTTAAATTAAAAATGAAGTTTTAAATCAATCTAAAGTATATATGAGTAAACTTGGT
CTGACAGTTACCAATGCTTAATCAGTGAGGCACCTATCTCAGCGATCTGTCTATTTCGTTCATCCATAGT
TGCCTGACTCCCCGTCGTGTAGATAACTACGATACGGGAGGGCTTACCATCTGGCCCCAGTGCTGCAATG
ATACCGCGAGACCCACGCTCACCGGCTCCAGATTTATCAGCAATAAACCAGCCAGCCGGAAGGGCCGAGC
GCAGAAGTGGTCCTGCAACTTTATCCGCCTCCATCCAGTCTATTAATTGTTGCCGGGAAGCTAGAGTAAG
TAGTTCGCCAGTTAATAGTTTGCGCAACGTTGTTGCCATTGCTACAGGCATCGTGGTGTCACGCTCGTCG
TTTGGTATGGCTTCATTCAGCTCCGGTTCCCAACGATCAAGGCGAGTTACATGATCCCCCATGTTGTGCA
AAAAAGCGGTTAGCTCCTTCGGTCCTCCGATCGTTGTCAGAAGTAAGTTGGCCGCAGTGTTATCACTCAT
GGTTATGGCAGCACTGCATAATTCTCTTACTGTCATGCCATCCGTAAGATGCTTTTCTGTGACTGGTGAG
TACTCAACCAAGTCATTCTGAGAATAGTGTATGCGGCGACCGAGTTGCTCTTGCCCGGCGTCAATACGGG
ATAATACCGCGCCACATAGCAGAACTTTAAAAGTGCTCATCATTGGAAAACGTTCTTCGGGGCGAAAACT
CTCAAGGATCTTACCGCTGTTGAGATCCAGTTCGATGTAACCCACTCGTGCACCCAACTGATCTTCAGCA
TCTTTTACTTTCACCAGCGTTTCTGGGTGAGCAAAAACAGGAAGGCAAAATGCCGCAAAAAAGGGAATAA
GGGCGACACGGAAATGTTGAATACTCATACTCTTCCTTTTTCAATATTATTGAAGCATTTATCAGGGTTA
TTGTCTCATGAGCGGATACATATTTGAATGTATTTAGAAAAATAAACAAATAGGGGTTCCGCGCACATTT
CCCCGAAAAGTGCCACCTGACGTCGACGGATCGGGAGATCTCCCGATCCCCTATGGTGCACTCTCAGTAC
AATCTGCTCTGATGCCGCATAGTTAAGCCAGTATCTGCTCCCTGCTTGTGTGTTGGAGGTCGCTGAGTA
