>Addgene plasmid #131179 | pOVC1_TtCarH-CBD_X | depositor partial sequence | sequence record 251436 | pOVC1_TtCarH-CBD_X
ACCATGGCCACCGGTCCCGAGGACCTCGGCACCGGACTCCTCGAAGCACTCTTGAGAGGAGATTTGGCCG
GCGCCGAGGCTCTCTTTCGACGGGGGCTTAGGTTTTGGGGACCCGAGGGTATTCTGGAGCACCTGCTCCT
GCCTGTGCTTCGGGAGGTGGGAGAAGCCTGGCATCGCGGCGAGATCGGTGTGGCCGAGGAGCATCTGGCA
TCCACATTTCTGCGCGCGAGACTGCAGGAGCTGCTCGACCTCGCCGGGTTCCCACCTGGCCCCCCCGTGC
TGGTAACCACGCCACCAGGGGAGAGGCACGAGATCGGCGCAATGTTGGCTGCCTATCACCTGCGAAGGAA
GGGCGTGCCAGCGCTGTACTTGGGACCAGACACCCCCCTCCCCGATCTCAGAGCACTTGCGAGACGGCTC
GGAGCCGGAGCGGTGGTTCTGTCAGCTTTGCTTTCCGAGCCTCTCAGGGCGTTGCCAGACGGCGCACTGA
AAGACTTGGCACCTCGGGTGTTCCTGGGAGGGCAAGGAGCCGGCCCTGAAGAGGCCCGACGGCTCGGGGC
CGAGTACATGGAAGATCTGAAGGGATTGGCCGAAGCACTGTGGCTTCCAAGAGGACCAGAGAAAGAAGCA
ATCCCCGGTGAATTCTCAGGCTCTGGATCCCCCGGGTAA
